>Addgene plasmid #62803 | pcmCherry 3.1(-) | depositor full sequence | sequence record 103515 | pcmCherry 3.1(-) sequence 5241 bps
GACGGATCGGGAGATCTCCCGATCCCCTATGGTGCACTCTCAGTACAATCTGCTCTGATGCCGCATAGTT
AAGCCAGTATCTGCTCCCTGCTTGTGTGTTGGAGGTCGCTGAGTAGTGCGCGAGCAAAATTTAAGCTACA
ACAAGGCAAGGCTTGACCGACAATTGCATGAAGAATCTGCTTAGGGTTAGGCGTTTTGCGCTGCTTCGCG
ATGTACGGGCCAGATATACGCGTTGACATTGATTATTGACTAGTTATTAATAGTAATCAATTACGGGGTC
ATTAGTTCATAGCCCATATATGGAGTTCCGCGTTACATAACTTACGGTAAATGGCCCGCCTGGCTGACCG
CCCAACGACCCCCGCCCATTGACGTCAATAATGACGTATGTTCCCATAGTAACGCCAATAGGGACTTTCC
ATTGACGTCAATGGGTGGAGTATTTACGGTAAACTGCCCACTTGGCAGTACATCAAGTGTATCATATGCC
AAGTACGCCCCCTATTGACGTCAATGACGGTAAATGGCCCGCCTGGCATTATGCCCAGTACATGACCTTA
TGGGACTTTCCTACTTGGCAGTACATCTACGTATTAGTCATCGCTATTACCATGGTGATGCGGTTTTGGC
AGTACATCAATGGGCGTGGATAGCGGTTTGACTCACGGGGATTTCCAAGTCTCCACCCCATTGACGTCAA
TGGGAGTTTGTTTTGGCACCAAAATCAACGGGACTTTCCAAAATGTCGTAACAACTCCGCCCCATTGACG
CAAATGGGCGGTAGGCGTGTACGGTGGGAGGTCTATATAAGCAGAGCTCTCTGGCTAACTAGAGAACCCA
CTGCTTACTGGCTTATCGAAATTAATACGACTCACTATAGGGAGACCCAAGCTGGCTAGCGTTTAAACCG
CTGATCAGCCTCGACTGTGCCTTCTAGTTGCCAGCCATCTGTTGTTTGCCCCTCCCCCGTGCCTTCCTTG
ACCCTGGAAGGTGCCACTCCCACTGTCCTTTCCTAATAAAATGAGGAAATTGCATCGCATTGTCTGAGTA
GGTGTCATTCTATTCTGGGGGGTGGGGTGGGGCAGGACAGCAAGGGGGAGGATTGGGAAGACAATAGCAG
GCATGCTGGGGATGCGGTGGGCTCTATGGCTTCTGAGGCGGAAAGAACCAGCTGGGGCTCTAGGGGGTAT
CCCC
[124 nt withheld, positions 1195-1318]
C
[91 nt withheld, positions 1320-1410]
A
[49 nt withheld, positions 1412-1460]
CCTTTGACGTTGGAGTCCACGTTCTTT
[37 nt withheld, positions 1488-1524]
ACCCTATCTCGGTCTATTCTTTTGATTTATAAGGGATTTTGCCGATTTCGGCCTATTGGTTAAAAAATGA
GCTGATTTAACAAAAATTTAACGCGAATTAATTCTGTGGAATGTGTGTCAGTTAGGGTGTGGAAAGTCCC
CAGGCTCCCCAGCAGGCAGAAGTATGCAAAGCATGCATCTCAATTAGTCAGCAACCAGGTGTGGAAAGTC
CCCAGGCTCCCCAGCAGGCAGAAGTATGCAAAGCATGCATCTCAATTAGTCAGCAACCATAGTCCCGCCC
CTAACTCCGCCCATCCCGCCCCTAACTCCGCCCAGTTCCGCCCATTCTCCGCCCCATGGCTGACTAATTT
TTTTTATTTATGCAGAGGCCGAGGCCGCCTCTGCCTCTGAGCTATTCCAGAAGTAGTGAGGAGGCTTTTT
TGGAGGCCTAGGCTTTTGCAAAAAGCTCCCGGGAGCTTGTATATCCATTTTCGGATCTGATCAAGAGACA
GGATGAGGATCGTTTCGCATGGTGAGCAAGGGCGAGGAGGATAACATGGCCATCATCAAGGAGTTCATGC
GCTTCAAGGTGCACATGGAGGGCTCCGTGAACGGCCACGAGTTCGAGATCGAGGGCGAGGGCGAGGGCCG
CCCCTACGAGGGCACCCAGACCGCCAAGCTGAAGGTGACCAAGGGTGGCCCCCTGCCCTTCGCCTGGGAC
ATCCTGTCCCCTCAGTTCATGTACGGCTCCAAGGCCTACGTGAAGCACCCCGCCGACATCCCCGACTACT
TGAAGCTGTCCTTCCCCGAGGGCTTCAAGTGGGAGCGCGTGATGAACTTCGAGGACGGCGGCGTGGTGAC
CGTGACCCAGGACTCCTCCCTGCAGGACGGCGAGTTCATCTACAAGGTGAAGCTGCGCGGCACCAACTTC
CCCTCCGACGGCCCCGTAATGCAGAAGAAGACCATGGGCTGGGAGGCCTCCTCCGAGCGGATGTACCCCG
AGGACGGCGCCCTGAAGGGCGAGATCAAGCAGAGGCTGAAGCTGAAGGACGGCGGCCACTACGACGCTGA
GGTCAAGACCACCTACAAGGCCAAGAAGCCCGTGCAGCTGCCCGGCGCCTACAACGTCAACATCAAGTTG
GACATCACCTCCCACAACGAGGACTACACCATCGTGGAACAGTACGAACGCGCCGAGGGCCGCCACTCCA
CCGGCGGCATGGACGAGCTGTACAAGTAAGCGGGACTCTGGGGTTCGAAATGACCGACCAAGCGACGCCC
AACCTGCCATCACGAGATTTCGATTCCACCGCCGCCTTCTATGAAAGGTTGGGCTTCGGAATCGTTTTCC
GGGACGCCGGCTGGATGATCCTCCAGCGCGGGGATCTCATGCTGGAGTTCTTCGCCCACCCCAACTTGTT
TATTGCAGCTTATAATGGTTACAAATAAAGCAATAGCATCACAAATTTCACAAATAAAGCATTTTTTTCA
CTGCATTCTAGTTGTGGTTTGTCCAAACTCATCAATGTATCTTATCATGTCTGTATACCGTCGACCTCTA
GCTAGAGCTTGGCGTAATCATGGTCATAGCTGTTTCCTGTGTGAAATTGTTATCCGCTCACAATTCCACA
CAACATACGAGCCGGAAGCATAAAGTGTAAAGCCTGGGGTGCCTAATGAGTGAGCTAACTCACATTAATT
GCGTTGCGCTCACTGCCCGCTTTCCAGTCGGGAAACCTGTCGTGCCAGCTGCATTAATGAATCGGCCAAC
GCGCGGGGAGAGGCGGTTTGCGTATTGGGCGCTCTTCCGCTTCCTCGCTCACTGACTCGCTGCGCTCGGT
CGTTCGGCTGCGGCGAGCGGTATCAGCTCACTCAAAGGCGGTAATACGGTTATCCACAGAATCAGGGGAT
AACGCAGGAAAGAACATGTGAGCAAAAGGCCAGCAAAAGGCCAGGAACCGTAAAAAGGCCGCGTTGCTGG
CGTTTTTCCATAGGCTCCGCCCCCCTGACGAGCATCACAAAAATCGACGCTCAAGTCAGAGGTGGCGAAA
CCCGACAGGACTATAAAGATACCAGGCGTTTCCCCCTGGAAGCTCCCTCGTGCGCTCTCCTGTTCCGACC
CTGCCGCTTACCGGATACCTGTCCGCCTTTCTCCCTTCGGGAAGCGTGGCGCTTTCTCATAGCTCACGCT
GTAGGTATCTCAGTTCGGTGTAGGTCGTTCGCTCCAAGCTGGGCTGTGTGCACGAACCCCCCGTTCAGCC
CGACCGCTGCGCCTTATCCGGTAACTATCGTCTTGAGTCCAACCCGGTAAGACACGACTTATCGCCACTG
GCAGCAGCCACTGGTAACAGGATTAGCAGAGCGAGGTATGTAGGCGGTGCTACAGAGTTCTTGAAGTGGT
GGCCTAACTACGGCTACACTAGAAGAACAGTATTTGGTATCTGCGCTCTGCTGAAGCCAGTTACCTTCGG
AAAAAGAGTTGGTAGCTCTTGATCCGGCAAACAAACCACCGCTGGTAGCGGTTTTTTTGTTTGCAAGCAG
CAGATTACGCGCAGAAAAAAAGGATCTCAAGAAGATCCTTTGATCTTTTCTACGGGGTCTGACGCTCAGT
GGAACGAAAACTCACGTTAAGGGATTTTGGTCATGAGATTATCAAAAAGGATCTTCACCTAGATCCTTTT
AAATTAAAAATGAAGTTTTAAATCAATCTAAAGTATATATGAGTAAACTTGGTCTGACAGTTACCAATGC
TTAATCAGTGAGGCACCTATCTCAGCGATCTGTCTATTTCGTTCATCCATAGTTGCCTGACTCCCCGTCG
TGTAGATAACTACGATACGGGAGGGCTTACCATCTGGCCCCAGTGCTGCAATGATACCGCGAGACCCACG
CTCACCGGCTCCAGATTTATCAGCAATAAACCAGCCAGCCGGAAGGGCCGAGCGCAGAAGTGGTCCTGCA
ACTTTATCCGCCTCCATCCAGTCTATTAATTGTTGCCGGGAAGCTAGAGTAAGTAGTTCGCCAGTTAATA
GTTTGCGCAACGTTGTTGCCATTGCTACAGGCATCGTGGTGTCACGCTCGTCGTTTGGTATGGCTTCATT
CAGCTCCGGTTCCCAACGATCAAGGCGAGTTACATGATCCCCCATGTTGTGCAAAAAAGCGGTTAGCTCC
TTCGGTCCTCCGATCGTTGTCAGAAGTAAGTTGGCCGCAGTGTTATCACTCATGGTTATGGCAGCACTGC
ATAATTCTCTTACTGTCATGCCATCCGTAAGATGCTTTTCTGTGACTGGTGAGTACTCAACCAAGTCATT
CTGAGAATAGTGTATGCGGCGACCGAGTTGCTCTTGCCCGGCGTCAATACGGGATAATACCGCGCCACAT
AGCAGAACTTTAAAAGTGCTCATCATTGGAAAACGTTCTTCGGGGCGAAAACTCTCAAGGATCTTACCGC
TGTTGAGATCCAGTTCGATGTAACCCACTCGTGCACCCAACTGATCTTCAGCATCTTTTACTTTCACCAG
CGTTTCTGGGTGAGCAAAAACAGGAAGGCAAAATGCCGCAAAAAAGGGAATAAGGGCGACACGGAAATGT
TGAATACTCATACTCTTCCTTTTTCAATATTATTGAAGCATTTATCAGGGTTATTGTCTCATGAGCGGAT
ACATATTTGAATGTATTTAGAAAAATAAACAAATAGGGGTTCCGCGCACATTTCCCCGAAAAGTGCCACC
TGACGTC
Features (pLannotate 1.2.2; 19 found; start..end, strand, type, name):
     28..80      -  misc_feature   bom (fragment): basis of mobility region from pBR322
    235..614     +  enhancer       CMV enhancer: human cytomegalovirus immediate early enhancer
    615..818     +  promoter       CMV promoter: human cytomegalovirus (CMV) immediate early promoter
    814..847     +  LTR            5' LTR (truncated) (fragment): truncated 5' long terminal repeat (LTR) from HIV-1
    863..881     +  promoter       T7 promoter: promoter for bacteriophage T7 RNA polymerase
    925..1149    +  polyA_signal   bGH poly(A) signal: bovine growth hormone polyadenylation signal
   1153..1174    +  promoter       SV40 promoter (fragment): SV40 enhancer and early promoter
   1195..1623    +  rep_origin     f1 ori (sequence partly withheld): f1 bacteriophage origin of replication; arrow indicates direction of (+) strand synthesis
   1637..1966    +  promoter       SV40 promoter: SV40 enhancer and early promoter
   2033..2740    +  CDS            mCherry: mCherry is a basic (constitutively fluorescent) red fluorescent protein published in 2004, derived from Discosoma sp.. It is reported to be a very rapidly-maturing monomer with low acid sensitivity.
   2764..2922    +  CDS            ble (fragment): BLE_KLEPN - Experimental evidence at protein level: Swiss-Prot protein existence level 1. Binding protein with a strong affinity to the bleomycin family of antibiotics. Binds to CL990; an antimitotic-antibiotic compound. From Klebsiella pneumoniae.
   2917..3038    +  polyA_signal   SV40 poly(A) signal: SV40 polyadenylation signal
   3111..3127    -  protein_bind   lac operator: The lac repressor binds to the lac operator to inhibit transcription in E. coli. This inhibition can be relieved by adding lactose or isopropyl-β-D-thiogalactopyranoside (IPTG). lac repressor encoded by lacI
   3135..3165    -  promoter       lac promoter: promoter for the E. coli lac operon
   3180..3201    -  protein_bind   CAP binding site: CAP binding activates transcription in the presence of cAMP. E. coli catabolite activator protein
   3214..3306    -  CDS            lacI (fragment): lac repressor; lacI; The lac repressor binds to the lac operator to inhibit transcription in E. coli. This inhibition can be relieved by adding lactose or isopropyl-β-D-thiogalactopyranoside (IPTG).
   3489..4074    -  rep_origin     ori: high-copy-number ColE1/pMB1/pBR322/pUC origin of replication
   4245..5105    -  CDS            AmpR: β-lactamase; bla; confers resistance to ampicillin, carbenicillin, and related antibiotics
   5106..5210    -  promoter       AmpR promoter: bla
