[The description below was written by a language model from this plasmid's Addgene catalogue record and pLannotate feature annotations shown in this document.]
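Description:
pcmCherry 3.1(-) is an empty mammalian expression backbone derived from pcDNA3.1(-), in which the neomycin resistance cassette has been swapped for mCherry by Gibson assembly. It is propagated in E. coli as a high-copy plasmid through a ColE1/pUC-type origin, with selection on ampicillin via the β-lactamase gene and its own promoter. An f1 origin is also retained, along with short lac promoter/operator remnants typical of the parental backbone.

The expression unit consists of the human CMV immediate early enhancer and promoter, followed by a T7 promoter, the cloning region (described as an intact multiple cloning site) and the bovine growth hormone polyadenylation signal. A gene of interest inserted here would be transcribed constitutively in mammalian cells, and the T7 promoter allows in vitro transcription or serves as a sequencing primer site. No insert is present. A separate cassette places mCherry, a monomeric red fluorescent protein, under the SV40 enhancer/early promoter and terminates it with the SV40 poly(A) signal. Because mCherry occupies the position of the drug marker, transfected cells are identified or sorted by red fluorescence rather than by G418 selection, independently of the protein expressed from the CMV cassette.

The automated annotation also flags a short ble fragment between mCherry and the SV40 poly(A), and a small HIV-1 LTR-like fragment just after the CMV promoter. These appear to be partial matches in residual backbone sequence rather than functional elements. The deposited sequence is 5,241 nt, slightly shorter than the catalogued backbone size of 5,343 bp, and the record does not explain this difference.
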