Addgene plasmid #62803: pcmCherry 3.1(-)
Purpose: (Empty Backbone) Modified pcDNA3.1(-), with Neomycin resistance cassette replaced by mCherry
Depositing lab: Michal Minczuk. Depositing organization: MRC Mitochondrial Biology Unit.
Backbone
  Vector backbone: pcDNA3.1(-) (modified)
  Backbone manufacturer: Minczuk Laboratory
  Backbone size (bp): 5343
  Modifications to backbone: Complete pcDNA3.1(-) with intact multiple cloning site. Neomycin resistance cassette replaced with mCherry, using Gibson Assembly.
  Vector type: Mammalian Expression
  Promoter: CMV
  Selectable markers: mCherry fluorescence
Growth in bacteria
  Bacterial resistance: Ampicillin, 100 μg/mL
  Growth temperature: 37°C
  Growth strain: DH5alpha
  Copy number: High Copy
Gene/Insert
  Cloning method: Unknown
Terms and licenses: Academic/Nonprofit Terms; Industry Terms: Not Available to Industry
How to cite: pcmCherry 3.1(-) was a gift from Michal Minczuk (Addgene plasmid # 62803 ; http://n2t.net/addgene:62803 ; RRID:Addgene_62803)
