>Addgene plasmid #62803 | pcmCherry 3.1(-) | addgene partial sequence | sequence record 106165 | SV40pro-F 5'-TATTTATGCAGAGGCCGAGG-3'
GCTCCCGGGAGCTTGTATATCCATTTTCGGATCAGATCAAGAGACAGGATGAGGATCGTTTCGCATGGTG
AGCAAGGGCGAGGAGGATAACATGGCCATCATCAAGGAGTTCATGCGCTTCAAGGTGCACATGGAGGGCT
CCGTGAACGGCCACGAGTTCGAGATCGAGGGCGAGGGCGAGGGCCGCCCCTACGAGGGCACCCAGACCGC
CAAGCTGAAGGTGACCAAGGGTGGCCCCCTGCCCTTCGCCTGGGACATCCTGTCCCCTCAGTTCATGTAC
GGCTCCAAGGCCTACGTGAAGCACCCCGCCGACATCCCCGACTACTTGAAGCTGTCCTTCCCCGAGGGCT
TCAAGTGGGAGCGCGTGATGAACTTCGAGGACGGCGGCGTGGTGACCGTGACCCAGGACTCCTCCCTGCA
GGACGGCGAGTTCATCTACAAGGTGAAGCTGCGCGGCACCAACTTCCCCTCCGACGGCCCCGTAATGCAG
AAGAAGACCATGGGCTGGGAGGCCTCCTCCGAGCGGATGTACCCCGAGGACGGCGCCCTGAAGGGCGAGA
TCAAGCAGAGGCTGAAGCTGAAGGACGGCGGCCACTACGACGCTGAGGTCAAGACCACCTACAAGGCCAA
GAAGCCCGTGCAGCTGCCCGGCGCCTACAACGTCAACATCAAGTTGGACATCACCTCCCACAACGAGGAC
TACACCATCGT
