>Addgene plasmid #62803 | pcmCherry 3.1(-) | addgene partial sequence | sequence record 106167 | SV40pA-R 5'-GAAATTTGTGATGCTATTGC-3'
CTCCAGCATGAGATCCCCGCGCTGGAGGATCATCCAGCCGGCGTCCCGGAAAACGATTCCGAAGCCCAAC
CTTTCATAGAAGGCGGCGGTGGAATCGAAATCTCGTGATGGCAGGTTGGGCGTCGCTTGGTCGGTCATTT
CGAACCCCAGAGTCCCGCTTACTTGTACAGCTCGTCCATGCCGCCGGTGGAGTGGCGGCCCTCGGCGCGT
TCGTACTGTTCCACGATGGTGTAGTCCTCGTTGTGGGAGGTGATGTCCAACTTGATGTTGACGTTGTAGG
CGCCGGGCAGCTGCACGGGCTTCTTGGCCTTGTAGGTGGTCTTGACCTCAGCGTCGTAGTGGCCGCCGTC
CTTCAGCTTCAGCCTCTGCTTGATCTCGCCCTTCAGGGCGCCGTCCTCGGGGTACATCCGCTCGGAGGAG
GCCTCCCAGCCCATGGTCTTCTTCTGCATTACGGGGCCGTCGGAGGGGAAGTTGGTGCCGCGCAGCTTCA
CCTTGTAGATGAACTCGCCGTCCTGCAGGGAGGAGTCCTGGGTCACGGTCACCACGCCGCCGTCCTCGAA
GTTCATCACGCGCTCCCACTTGAAGCCCTCGGGGAAGGACAGCTTCAAGTAGTCGGGGATGTCGGCGGGG
TGCTTCACGTAGGCCTTGGAGCCGTACATGAACTGAGGGGACAGGATGTCCCA
