>Addgene plasmid #62803 | pcmCherry 3.1(-) | addgene partial sequence | sequence record 106168 | CMV-F 5'-CGCAAATGGGCGGTAGGCGTG-3'
ACTGCTTACTGGCTTATCGAAATTAATACGACTCACTATAGGGAGACCCAAGCTGGCTAGCGTTTAAACC
GCTGATCAGCCTCGACTGTGCCTTCTAGTTGCCAGCCATCTGTTGTTTGCCCCTCCCCCGTGCCTTCCTT
GACCCTGGAAGGTGCCACTCCCACTGTCCTTTCCTAATAAAATGAGGAAATTGCATCGCATTGTCTGAGT
AGGTGTCATTCTATTCTGGGGGGTGGGGTGGGGCAGGACAGCAAGGGGGAGGATTGGGAAGACAATAGCA
GGCATGCTGGGGATGCGGTGGGCTCTATGGCTTCTGAGGCGGAAAGAACCAGCTGGGGCTCTAGGGGGTA
TCCCC
[124 nt withheld, positions 356-479]
C
[91 nt withheld, positions 481-571]
A
[49 nt withheld, positions 573-621]
CCTTTGACGTTGGAGTCCACGTTCTTTAATAGTGGACTCTTG
